>Addgene plasmid #87016 | IDP429 | depositor full sequence | sequence record 169748 | IDP429 sequence 13521 bps
ATTGACGGCGTAGTACACACTATTGAATCAAACAGCCGACCAATTGCACTACCATCACAATGGAGAAGCC
AGTAGTAAACGTAGACGTAGACCCCCAGAGTCCGTTTGTCGTGCAACTGCAAAAAAGCTTCCCGCAATTT
GAGGTAGTAGCACAGCAGGTCACTCCAAATGACCATGCTAATGCCAGAGCATTTTCGCATCTGGCCAGTA
AACTAATCGAGCTGGAGGTTCCTACCACAGCGACGATCTTGGACATAGGCAGCGCACCGGCTCGTAGAAT
GTTTTCCGAGCACCAGTATCATTGTGTCTGCCCCATGCGTAGTCCAGAAGACCCGGACCGCATGATGAAA
TACGCCAGTAAACTGGCGGAAAAAGCGTGCAAGATTACAAACAAGAACTTGCATGAGAAGATTAAGGATC
TCCGGACCGTACTTGATACGCCGGATGCTGAAACACCATCGCTCTGCTTTCACAACGATGTTACCTGCAA
CATGCGTGCCGAATATTCCGTCATGCAGGACGTGTATATCAACGCTCCCGGAACTATCTATCATCAGGCT
ATGAAAGGCGTGCGGACCCTGTACTGGATTGGCTTCGACACCACCCAGTTCATGTTCTCGGCTATGGCAG
GTTCGTACCCTGCGTACAACACCAACTGGGCCGACGAGAAAGTCCTTGAAGCGCGTAACATCGGACTTTG
CAGCACAAAGCTGAGTGAAGGTAGGACAGGAAAATTGTCGATAATGAGGAAGAAGGAGTTGAAGCCCGGG
TCGCGGGTTTATTTCTCCGTAGGATCGACACTTTATCCAGAACACAGAGCCAGCTTGCAGAGCTGGCATC
TTCCATCGGTGTTCCACTTGAATGGAAAGCAGTCGTACACTTGCCGCTGTGATACAGTGGTGAGTTGCGA
AGGCTACGTAGTGAAGAAAATCACCATCAGTCCCGGGATCACGGGAGAAACCGTGGGATACGCGGTTACA
CACAATAGCGAGGGCTTCTTGCTATGCAAAGTTACTGACACAGTAAAAGGAGAACGGGTATCGTTCCCTG
TGTGCACGTACATCCCGGCCACCATATGCGATCAGATGACTGGTATAATGGCCACGGATATATCACCTGA
CGATGCACAAAAACTTCTGGTTGGGCTCAACCAGCGAATTGTCATTAACGGTAGGACTAACAGGAACACC
AACACCATGCAAAATTACCTTCTGCCGATCATAGCACAAGGGTTCAGCAAATGGGCTAAGGAGCGCAAGG
ATGATCTTGATAACGAGAAAATGCTGGGTACTAGAGAACGCAAGCTTACGTATGGCTGCTTGTGGGCGTT
TCGCACTAAGAAAGTACATTCGTTTTATCGCCCACCTGGAACGCAGACCTGCGTAAAAGTCCCAGCCTCT
TTTAGCGCTTTTCCCATGTCGTCCGTATGGACGACCTCTTTGCCCATGTCGCTGAGGCAGAAATTGAAAC
TGGCATTGCAACCAAAGAAGGAGGAAAAACTGCTGCAGGTCTCGGAGGAATTAGTCATGGAGGCCAAGGC
TGCTTTTGAGGATGCTCAGGAGGAAGCCAGAGCGGAGAAGCTCCGAGAAGCACTTCCACCATTAGTGGCA
GACAAAGGCATCGAGGCAGCCGCAGAAGTTGTCTGCGAAGTGGAGGGGCTCCAGGCGGACATCGGAGCAG
CATTAGTTGAAACCCCGCGCGGTCACGTAAGGATAATACCTCAAGCAAATGACCGTATGATCGGACAGTA
TATCGTTGTCTCGCCAAACTCTGTGCTGAAGAATGCCAAACTCGCACCAGCGCACCCGCTAGCAGATCAG
GTTAAGATCATAACACACTCCGGAAGATCAGGAAGGTACGCGGTCGAACCATACGACGCTAAAGTACTGA
TGCCAGCAGGAGGTGCCGTACCATGGCCAGAATTCCTAGCACTGAGTGAGAGCGCCACGTTAGTGTACAA
CGAAAGAGAGTTTGTGAACCGCAAACTATACCACATTGCCATGCATGGCCCCGCCAAGAATACAGAAGAG
GAGCAGTACAAGGTTACAAAGGCAGAGCTTGCAGAAACAGAGTACGTGTTTGACGTGGACAAGAAGCGTT
GCGTTAAGAAGGAAGAAGCCTCAGGTCTGGTCCTCTCGGGAGAACTGACCAACCCTCCCTATCATGAGCT
AGCTCTGGAGGGACTGAAGACCCGACCTGCGGTCCCGTACAAGGTCGAAACAATAGGAGTGATAGGCACA
CCGGGGTCGGGCAAGTCAGCTATTATCAAGTCAACTGTCACGGCACGAGATCTTGTTACCAGCGGAAAGA
AAGAAAATTGTCGCGAAATTGAGGCCGACGTGCTAAGACTGAGGGGTATGCAGATTACGTCGAAGACAGT
AGATTCGGTTATGCTCAACGGATGCCACAAAGCCGTAGAAGTGCTGTACGTTGACGAAGCGTTCGCGTGC
CACGCAGGAGCACTACTTGCCTTGATTGCTATCGTCAGGCCCCGCAAGAAGGTAGTACTATGCGGAGACC
CCATGCAATGCGGATTCTTCAACATGATGCAACTAAAGGTACATTTCAATCACCCTGAAAAAGACATATG
CACCAAGACATTCTACAAGTATATCTCCCGGCGTTGCACACAGCCAGTTACAGCTATTGTATCGACACTG
CATTACGATGGAAAGATGAAAACCACGAACCCGTGCAAGAAGAACATTGAAATCGATATTACAGGGGCCA
CAAAGCCGAAGCCAGGGGATATCATCCTGACATGTTTCCGCGGGTGGGTTAAGCAATTGCAAATCGACTA
TCCCGGACATGAAGTAATGACAGCCGCGGCCTCACAAGGGCTAACCAGAAAAGGAGTGTATGCCGTCCGG
CAAAAAGTCAATGAAAACCCACTGTACGCGATCACATCAGAGCATGTGAACGTGTTGCTCACCCGCACTG
AGGACAGGCTAGTGTGGAAAACCTTGCAGGGCGACCCATGGATTAAGCAGCCCACTAACATACCTAAAGG
AAACTTTCAGGCTACTATAGAGGACTGGGAAGCTGAACACAAGGGAATAATTGCTGCAATAAACAGCCCC
ACTCCCCGTGCCAATCCGTTCAGCTGCAAGACCAACGTTTGCTGGGCGAAAGCATTGGAACCGATACTAG
CCACGGCCGGTATCGTACTTACCGGTTGCCAGTGGAGCGAACTGTTCCCACAGTTTGCGGATGACAAACC
ACATTCGGCCATTTACGCCTTAGACGTAATTTGCATTAAGTTTTTCGGCATGGACTTGACAAGCGGACTG
TTTTCTAAACAGAGCATCCCACTAACGTACCATCCCGCCGATTCAGCGAGGCCGGTAGCTCATTGGGACA
ACAGCCCAGGAACCCGCAAGTATGGGTACGATCACGCCATTGCCGCCGAACTCTCCCGTAGATTTCCGGT
GTTCCAGCTAGCTGGGAAGGGCACACAACTTGATTTGCAGACGGGGAGAACCAGAGTTATCTCTGCACAG
CATAACCTGGTCCCGGTGAACCGCAATCTTCCTCACGCCTTAGTCCCCGAGTACAAGGAGAAGCAACCCG
GCCCGGTCAAAAAATTCTTGAACCAGTTCAAACACCACTCAGTACTTGTGGTATCAGAGGAAAAAATTGA
AGCTCCCCGTAAGAGAATCGAATGGATCGCCCCGATTGGCATAGCCGGTGCAGATAAGAACTACAACCTG
GCTTTCGGGTTTCCGCCGCAGGCACGGTACGACCTGGTGTTCATCAACATTGGAACTAAATACAGAAACC
ACCACTTTCAGCAGTGCGAAGACCATGCGGCGACCTTAAAAACCCTTTCGCGTTCGGCCCTGAATTGCCT
TAACCCAGGAGGCACCCTCGTGGTGAAGTCCTATGGCTACGCCGACCGCAACAGTGAGGACGTAGTCACC
GCTCTTGCCAGAAAGTTTGTCAGGGTGTCTGCAGCGAGACCAGATTGTGTCTCAAGCAATACAGAAATGT
ACCTGATTTTCCGACAACTAGACAACAGCCGTACACGGCAATTCACCCCGCACCATCTGAATTGCGTGAT
TTCGTCCGTGTATGAGGGTACAAGAGATGGAGTTGGAGCCGCGCCGTCATACCGCACCAAAAGGGAGAAT
ATTGCTGACTGTCAAGAGGAAGCAGTTGTCAACGCAGCCAATCCGCTGGGTAGACCAGGCGAAGGAGTCT
GCCGTGCCATCTATAAACGTTGGCCGACCAGTTTTACCGATTCAGCCACGGAGACAGGCACCGCAAGAAT
GACTGTGTGCCTAGGAAAGAAAGTGATCCACGCGGTCGGCCCTGATTTCCGGAAGCACCCAGAAGCAGAA
GCCTTGAAATTGCTACAAAACGCCTACCATGCAGTGGCAGACTTAGTAAATGAACATAACATCAAGTCTG
TCGCCATTCCACTGCTATCTACAGGCATTTACGCAGCCGGAAAAGACCGCCTTGAAGTATCACTTAACTG
CTTGACAACCGCGCTAGACAGAACTGACGCGGACGTAACCATCTATTGCCTGGATAAGAAGTGGAAGGAA
AGAATCGACGCGGCACTCCAACTTAAGGAGTCTGTAACAGAGCTGAAGGATGAAGATATGGAGATCGACG
ATGAGTTAGTATGGATTCATCCAGACAGTTGCTTGAAGGGAAGAAAGGGATTCAGTACTACAAAAGGAAA
ATTGTATTCGTACTTCGAAGGCACCAAATTCCATCAAGCAGCAAAAGACATGGCGGAGATAAAGGTCCTG
TTCCCTAATGACCAGGAAAGTAATGAACAACTGTGTGCCTACATATTGGGTGAGACCATGGAAGCAATCC
GCGAAAAGTGCCCGGTCGACCATAACCCGTCGTCTAGCCCGCCCAAAACGTTGCCGTGCCTTTGCATGTA
TGCCATGACGCCAGAAAGGGTCCACAGACTTAGAAGCAATAACGTCAAAGAAGTTACAGTATGCTCCTCC
ACCCCCCTTCCTAAGCACAAAATTAAGAATGTTCAGAAGGTTCAGTGCACGAAAGTAGTCCTGTTTAATC
CGCACACTCCCGCATTCGTTCCCGCCCGTAAGTACATAGAAGTGCCAGAACAGCCTACCGCTCCTCCTGC
ACAGGCCGAGGAGGCCCCCGAAGTTGTAGCGACACCGTCACCATCTACAGCTGATAACACCTCGCTTGAT
GTCACAGACATCTCACTGGATATGGATGACAGTAGCGAAGGCTCACTTTTTTCGAGCTTTAGCGGATCGG
ACAACTCTATTACTAGTATGGACAGTTGGTCGTCAGGACCTAGTTCACTAGAGATAGTAGACCGAAGGCA
GGTGGTGGTGGCTGACGTTCATGCCGTCCAAGAGCCTGCCCCTATTCCACCGCCAAGGCTAAAGAAGATG
GCCCGCCTGGCAGCGGCAAGAAAAGAGCCCACTCCACCGGCAAGCAATAGCTCTGAGTCCCTCCACCTCT
CTTTTGGTGGGGTATCCATGTCCCTCGGATCAATTTTCGACGGAGAGACGGCCCGCCAGGCAGCGGTACA
ACCCCTGGCAACAGGCCCCACGGATGTGCCTATGTCTTTCGGATCGTTTTCCGACGGAGAGATTGATGAG
CTGAGCCGCAGAGTAACTGAGTCCGAACCCGTCCTGTTTGGATCATTTGAACCGGGCGAAGTGAACTCAA
TTATATCGTCCCGATCAGCCGTATCTTTTCCACTACGCAAGCAGAGACGTAGACGCAGGAGCAGGAGGAC
TGAATACTGACTAACCGGGGTAGGTGGGTACATATTTTCGACGGACACAGGCCCTGGGCACTTGCAAAAG
AAGTCCGTTCTGCAGAACCAGCTTACAGAACCGACCTTGGAGCGCAATGTCCTGGAAAGAATTCATGCCC
CGGTGCTCGACACGTCGAAAGAGGAACAACTCAAACTCAGGTACCAGATGATGCCCACCGAAGCCAACAA
AAGTAGGTACCAGTCTCGTAAAGTAGAAAATCAGAAAGCCATAACCACTGAGCGACTACTGTCAGGACTA
CGACTGTATAACTCTGCCACAGATCAGCCAGAATGCTATAAGATCACCTATCCGAAACCATTGTACTCCA
GTAGCGTACCGGCGAACTACTCCGATCCACAGTTCGCTGTAGCTGTCTGTAACAACTATCTGCATGAGAA
CTATCCGACAGTAGCATCTTATCAGATTACTGACGAGTACGATGCTTACTTGGATATGGTAGACGGGACA
GTCGCCTGCCTGGATACTGCAACCTTCTGCCCCGCTAAGCTTAGAAGTTACCCGAAAAAACATGAGTATA
GAGCCCCGAATATCCGCAGTGCGGTTCCATCAGCGATGCAGAACACGCTACAAAATGTGCTCATTGCCGC
AACTAAAAGAAATTGCAACGTCACGCAGATGCGTGAACTGCCAACACTGGACTCAGCGACATTCAATGTC
GAATGCTTTCGAAAATATGCATGTAATGACGAGTATTGGGAGGAGTTCGCTCGGAAGCCAATTAGGATTA
CCACTGAGTTTGTCACCGCATATGTAGCTAGACTGAAAGGCCCTAAGGCCGCCGCACTATTTGCAAAGAC
GTATAATTTGGTCCCATTGCAAGAAGTGCCTATGGATAGATTCGTCATGGACATGAAAAGAGACGTGAAA
GTTACACCAGGCACGAAACACACAGAAGAAAGACCGAAAGTACAAGTGATACAAGCCGCAGAACCCCTGG
CGACTGCTTACTTATGCGGGATTCACCGGGAATTAGTGCGTAGGCTTACGGCCGTCTTGCTTCCAAACAT
TCACACGCTTTTTGACATGTCGGCGGAGGATTTTGATGCAATCATAGCAGAACACTTCAAGCAAGGCGAC
CCGGTACTGGAGACGGATATCGCATCATTCGACAAAAGCCAAGACGACGCTATGGCGTTAACCGGTCTGA
TGATCTTGGAGGACCTGGGTGTGGATCAACCACTACTCGACTTGATCGAGTGCGCCTTTGGAGAAATATC
ATCCACCCATCTACCTACGGGTACTCGTTTTAAATTCGGGGCGATGATGAAATCCGGAATGTTCCTCACA
CTTTTTGTCAACACAGTTTTGAATGTCGTTATCGCCAGCAGAGTACTAGAAGAGCGGCTTAAAACGTCCA
GATGTGCAGCGTTCATTGGCGACGACAACATCATACATGGAGTAGTATCTGACAAAGAAATGGCTGAGAG
GTGCGCCACCTGGCTCAACATGGAGGTTAAGATCATCGACGCAGTCATCGGTGAGAGACCACCTTACTTC
TGCGGCGGATTTATCTTGCAAGATTCGGTTACTTCCACAGCGTGCCGCGTGGCGGATCCCCTGAAAAGGC
TGTTTAAGTTGGGTAAACCGCTCCCAGCCGACGACGAGCAAGACGAAGACAGAAGACGCGCTCTGCTAGA
TGAAACAAAGGCGTGGTTTAGAGTAGGTATAACAGGCACTTTAGCAGTGGCCGTGACGACCCGGTATGAG
GTAGACAATATTACACCTGTCCTACTGGCATTGAGAACTTTTGCCCAGAGCAAAAGAGCATTCCAAGCCA
TCAGAGGGGAAATTAAAGCATCTCTACGGTGGTCCTAAATAGTCAGCATAGTACATTTCATCTGACTAAT
ACCACAACACCACCACCTCTAGAGCCACCATGTACCAGAGGATGCTCCGGTGCGGCGCCGATCTGGGATC
GCCCGGGGGCGGCAGTGGCGGCGGCGCAGGGGGGCGCCTGGCCCTGATCTGGATAGTCCCGCTCACCCTC
GGCGGCCTCCTAGGAGTGGCCTGGGGGGAATTCGAACAAAAACTCATCTCAGAAGAGGATCTACAATTCA
TGGACAAAGACTGCGAAATGAAGCGCACCACCCTGGATAGCCCTCTGGGCAAGCTGGAACTGTCTGGGTG
CGAACAGGGCCTGCACCGTATCATCTTCCTGGGCAAAGGAACATCTGCCGCCGACGCCGTGGAAGTGCCT
GCCCCAGCCGCCGTGCTGGGCGGACCAGAGCCACTGATCCAGGCCACCGCCTGGCTCAACGCCTACTTTC
ACCAGCCTGAGGCCATCGAGGAGTTCCCTGTGCCAGCCCTGCACCACCCAGTGTTCCAGCAGGAGAGCTT
TACCCGCCAGGTGCTGTGGAAACTGCTGAAAGTGGTGAAGTTCGGAGAGGTCATCAGCGAGAGCCACCTG
GCCGCCCTGGTGGGCAATCCCGCCGCCACCGCCGCCGTGAACACCGCCCTGGACGGAAATCCCGTGCCCA
TTCTGATCCCCTGCCACCGGGTGGTGCAGGGCGACAGCGACGTGGGGCCCTACCTGGGCGGGCTCGCCGT
GAAAGAGTGGCTGCTGGCCCACGAGGGCCACAGACTGGGCAAGCCTGGGCTGGGTGTCGACGGTACCGCA
TCCAGTTTGGGAGCGCACCACATCCACCATTTCCATGGCAGCAGCAAGCATCATTCAGTGCCTATTGCAA
TCTACAGGTCACCAGCATCCTTGCGAGGCGGACACGCTGGGACGACGTATATCTTTAGCAAAGGTGGTGG
ACAAATTACATATAAGTGGCCTCCTAATGACCGACCCAGTACACGAGCAGACAGGCTGGCCATCGGGTTT
AGCACTGTTCAGAAGGAAGCAGTGTTGGTGCGTGTGGACAGTTCCTCAGGCCTGGGTGACTACCTTGAGC
TGCACATACACCAAGGAAAAATTGGAGTTAAATTTAATGTTGGGACAGATGACATCGCCATTGAGGAGTC
CAATGCAATCATTAATGATGGAAAATACCATGTAGTGCGTTTCACGAGGAGTGGTGGCAATGCCACGTTA
CAGGTGGACAGCTGGCCAGTCATCGAACGATACCCTGCAGGGCGTCAGCTCACAATCTTCAATAGCCAAG
CAACCATAATAATTGGCGGGAAAGAGCAGGGCCAGCCCTTCCAGGGCCAGCTCTCTGGGCTTTACTACAA
TGGCTTGAAAGTTCTGAATATGGCGGCAGAGAACGATGCCAACATCGCCATAGTGGGAAATGTGAGGCTG
GTCGGTGAAGTGCCTTCCTCTATGACAACTGAGTCGACAGCCACTGCCATGCAGTCCGAGATGTCCACCT
CAATCATGGAGACCACCACAACCCTGGCTACCAGCACAGCTCGACGAGGAAAGCCCCCCACAAAGGAGCC
TATCAGCCAGACCACGGATGATATCCTTGTGGCCTCGGCAGAGTGTCCCAGCGACGATGAGGACATTGAC
CCCTGTGAGCCGAGCTCAGGTGGGTTAGCCAACCCCACCCGAGTGGGCGGCCGCGAACCATACCCAGGCT
CGGCAGAGGTGATCCGGGAGTCTAGCAGTACCACTGGCATGGTGGTGGGGATTGTCGCAGCAGCAGCTCT
GTGCATCCTCATCCTCCTCTATGCCATGTACAAGTACAGGAACCGGGATGAAGGGTCGTACCACGTGGAT
GAGAGTCGAAACTACATCAGTAACTCAGCACAGTCCAATGGGGCTGTGGTCAAGGAGATGCAACCCAGCA
GTGCTAAAAGCGCCAACAAAAACAAGAAGAACAAGGATAAGGAGTATTATGTCAGATCTATGGTGAGCAA
GGGCGAGGAGCTGTTCACCGGGGTGGTGCCCATCCTGGTCGAGCTGGACGGCGACGTAAACGGCCACAAG
TTCAGCGTGTCCGGCGAGGGCGAGGGCGATGCCACCTACGGCAAGCTGACCCTGAAGTTCATCTGCACCA
CCGGCAAGCTGCCCGTGCCCTGGCCCACCCTCGTGACCACCCTGACCTACGGCGTGCAGTGCTTCAGCCG
CTACCCCGACCACATGAAGCAGCACGACTTCTTCAAGTCCGCCATGCCCGAAGGCTACGTCCAGGAGCGC
ACCATCTTCTTCAAGGACGACGGCAACTACAAGACCCGCGCCGAGGTGAAGTTCGAGGGCGACACCCTGG
TGAACCGCATCGAGCTGAAGGGCATCGACTTCAAGGAGGACGGCAACATCCTGGGGCACAAGCTGGAGTA
CAACTACAACAGCCACAACGTCTATATCATGGCCGACAAGCAGAAGAACGGCATCAAGGTGAACTTCAAG
ATCCGCCACAACATCGAGGACGGCAGCGTGCAGCTCGCCGACCACTACCAGCAGAACACCCCCATCGGCG
ACGGCCCCGTGCTGCTGCCCGACAACCACTACCTGAGCACCCAGTCCGCCCTGAGCAAAGACCCCAACGA
GAAGCGCGATCACATGGTCCTGCTGGAGTTCGTGACCGCCGCCGGGATCACTCTCGGCATGGACGAGCTG
TACAAGCCACCGCTCGACGGAGCCGGAGCTGGCGCTGGAGCTGGAGCCGGAGCTGGCGGGCTAGCCACCA
TGGACGCACAAACACGACGACGTGAGCGTCGCGCTGAGAAACAAGCTCAATGGAAAGCTGCAAACTAGGC
ATGCAGGCCTTAAAGCATCTCTACGGTGGTCCTAAATAGTCAGCATAGTACATTTCATCTGACTAATACC
ACAACACCACCACCTCTAGTAGAGGCGCGCCACCATGGTGAGCAAGGGCGAGGAGGATAACATGGCCATC
ATCAAGGAGTTCATGCGCTTCAAGGTGCACATGGAGGGCTCCGTGAACGGCCACGAGTTCGAGATCGAGG
GCGAGGGCGAGGGCCGCCCCTACGAGGGCACCCAGACCGCCAAGCTGAAGGTGACCAAGGGTGGCCCCCT
GCCCTTCGCCTGGGACATCCTGTCCCCTCAGTTCATGTACGGCTCCAAGGCCTACGTGAAGCACCCCGCC
GACATCCCCGACTACTTGAAGCTGTCCTTCCCCGAGGGCTTCAAGTGGGAGCGCGTGATGAACTTCGAGG
ACGGCGGCGTGGTGACCGTGACCCAGGACTCCTCCCTGCAGGACGGCGAGTTCATCTACAAGGTGAAGCT
GCGCGGCACCAACTTCCCCTCCGACGGCCCCGTAATGCAGAAGAAGACCATGGGCTGGGAGGCCTCCTCC
GAGCGGATGTACCCCGAGGACGGCGCCCTGAAGGGCGAGATCAAGCAGAGGCTGAAGCTGAAGGACGGCG
GCCACTACGACGCTGAGGTCAAGACCACCTACAAGGCCAAGAAGCCCGTGCAGCTGCCCGGCGCCTACAA
CGTCAACATCAAGTTGGACATCACCTCCCACAACGAGGACTACACCATCGTGGAACAGTACGAACGCGCC
GAGGGCCGCCACTCCACCGGCGGCATGGACGAGCTGTACAAGTCTTAGGGGCCCAATGATCCGACCAGCA
AAACTCGATGTACTTCCGAGGAACTGATGTGCATAATGCATCAGGCTGGTACATTAGATCCCCGCTTACC
GCGGGCAATATAGCAACACTAAAAACTCGATGTACTTCCGAGGAAGCGCAGTGCATAATGTTGCGCAGTG
TTGCCACATAACCACTATATTAACCATTTATTTAGCGGACGCCAAAAACTCAATGTATTTTTGAGGAAGC
GTGGTGCATAATGCCACGCAGGTTTTGCATAATTTTTTTTTTTTTTTTTATTAATCAACAAAATTTTGTT
TTTAACATTTCAAAAAAAAAAAAAAAAAAAAAAAAAAAAAAAAAAGGGGAATTCCTCGATAATTAAGCGG
CCGCTTAATTAATCGAGGGGAATTAATTCTTGAAGACGAAAGGGCCAGGTGGCACTTTTCGGGGAAATGT
GCGCGGAACCCCTATTTGTTTATTTTTCTAAATACATTCAAATATGTATCCGCTCATGAGACAATAACCC
TGATAAATGCTTCAATAATATTGAAAAAGGAAGAGTATGAGTATTCAACATTTCCGTGTCGCCCTTATTC
CCTTTTTTGCGGCATTTTGCCTTCCTGTTTTTGCTCACCCAGAAACGCTGGTGAAAGTAAAAGATGCTGA
AGATCAGTTGGGTGCACGAGTGGGTTACATCGAACTGGATCTCAACAGCGGTAAGATCCTTGAGAGTTTT
CGCCCCGAAGAACGTTTTCCAATGATGAGCACTTTTAAAGTTCTGCTATGTGGCGCGGTATTATCCCGTG
TTGACGCCGGGCAAGAGCAACTCGGTCGCCGCATACACTATTCTCAGAATGACTTGGTTGAGTACTCACC
AGTCACAGAAAAGCATCTTACGGATGGCATGACAGTAAGAGAATTATGCAGTGCTGCCATAACCATGAGT
GATAACACTGCGGCCAACTTACTTCTGACAACGATCGGAGGACCGAAGGAGCTAACCGCTTTTTTGCACA
ACATGGGGGATCATGTAACTCGCCTTGATCGTTGGGAACCGGAGCTGAATGAAGCCATACCAAACGACGA
GCGTGACACCACGATGCCTGTAGCAATGGCAACAACGTTGCGCAAACTATTAACTGGCGAACTACTTACT
CTAGCTTCCCGGCAACAATTAATAGACTGGATGGAGGCGGATAAAGTTGCAGGACCACTTCTGCGCTCGG
CCCTTCCGGCTGGCTGGTTTATTGCTGATAAATCTGGAGCCGGTGAGCGTGGGTCTCGCGGTATCATTGC
AGCACTGGGGCCAGATGGTAAGCCCTCCCGTATCGTAGTTATCTACACGACGGGGAGTCAGGCAACTATG
GATGAACGAAATAGACAGATCGCTGAGATAGGTGCCTCACTGATTAAGCATTGGTAACTGTCAGACCAAG
TTTACTCATATATACTTTAGATTGATTTAAAACTTCATTTTTAATTTAAAAGGATCTAGGTGAAGATCCT
TTTTGATAATCTCATGACCAAAATCCCTTAACGTGAGTTTTCGTTCCACTGAGCGTCAGACCCCGTAGAA
AAGATCAAAGGATCTTCTTGAGATCCTTTTTTTCTGCGCGTAATCTGCTGCTTGCAAACAAAAAAACCAC
CGCTACCAGCGGTGGTTTGTTTGCCGGATCAAGAGCTACCAACTCTTTTTCCGAAGGTAACTGGCTTCAG
CAGAGCGCAGATACCAAATACTGTCCTTCTAGTGTAGCCGTAGTTAGGCCACCACTTCAAGAACTCTGTA
GCACCGCCTACATACCTCGCTCTGCTAATCCTGTTACCAGTGGCTGCTGCCAGTGGCGATAAGTCGTGTC
TTACCGGGTTGGACTCAAGACGATAGTTACCGGATAAGGCGCAGCGGTCGGGCTGAACGGGGGGTTCGTG
CACACAGCCCAGCTTGGAGCGAACGACCTACACCGAACTGAGATACCTACAGCGTGAGCATTGAGAAAGC
GCCACGCTTCCCGAAGGGAGAAAGGCGGACAGGTATCCGGTAAGCGGCAGGGTCGGAACAGGAGAGCGCA
CGAGGGAGCTTCCAGGGGGAAACGCCTGGTATCTTTATAGTCCTGTCGGGTTTCGCCACCTCTGACTTGA
GCGTCGATTTTTGTGATGCTCGTCAGGGGGGCGGAGCCTATGGAAAAACGCCAGCAACGCGAGCTCGTAT
GGACATATTGTCGTTAGAACGCGGCTACAATTAATACATAACCTTATGTATCATACACATACGATTTAGG
GGACACTATAG
Features (pLannotate 1.2.2; 10 found; start..end, strand, type, name):
     60..7577    +  CDS            POLN_SINDV: Experimental evidence at protein level: Swiss-Prot protein existence level 1. [RNA-directed RNA polymerase nsP4]: RNA dependent RNA polymerase (PubMed:8107248, PubMed:7517863, PubMed:19036396). Replicates genomic and antigenomic RNA by recognizing replications specific signals. The early replication complex formed by the polyprotein P123 and nsP4 synthesizes minus-strand RNAs (PubMed:8107248, PubMed:7517863, PubMed:2529379). The late replication complex composed of fully processed nsP1-nsP4 is responsible for the production of genomic and subgenomic plus-strand RNAs (PubMed:8107248, PubMed:751
   7660..7797    +  CDS            NRXN1 (fragment): NRX1B_HUMAN - Experimental evidence at protein level: Swiss-Prot protein existence level 1. Neuronal cell surface protein that may be involved in cell recognition and cell adhesion by forming intracellular junctions through binding to neuroligins. May play a role in formation or maintenance of synaptic junctions. May mediate intracellular signaling. May play a role in angiogenesis (By similarity). From Homo sapiens (Human).
   7840..8385    +  CDS            CLIP-tag™: human O6-alkylguanine-DNA-alkyltransferase variant that forms covalent bonds with benzylcytosine derivatives fast-reacting variant, optimized for mammalian expression
   8380..9573    +  CDS            NRXN1 (fragment): NRX1B_HUMAN - Experimental evidence at protein level: Swiss-Prot protein existence level 1. Neuronal cell surface protein that may be involved in cell recognition and cell adhesion by forming intracellular junctions through binding to neuroligins. May play a role in formation or maintenance of synaptic junctions. May mediate intracellular signaling. May play a role in angiogenesis (By similarity). From Homo sapiens (Human).
   9580..10296   +  CDS            EGFP: EGFP is a basic (constitutively fluorescent) green fluorescent protein published in 1996, derived from Aequorea victoria. It is reported to be a rapidly-maturing weak dimer with moderate acid sensitivity.
  10360..10425   +  CDS            N (fragment): REGN_LAMBD - Experimental evidence at protein level: Swiss-Prot protein existence level 1. Plays a role as a transcriptional antitermination factor that allows the virus to initiate its lytic phase. Activates expression of the delayed viral early genes by modifying host RNA polymerase (RNAP) into a form that is resistant to termination signals. This antitermination function requires the host NusA protein which serves to stabilize the interaction between antitermination protein N and host RNA polymerase. From Escherichia phage lambda (Bacteriophage lambda).
  10535..11242   +  CDS            mCherry: mCherry is a basic (constitutively fluorescent) red fluorescent protein published in 2004, derived from Discosoma sp.. It is reported to be a very rapidly-maturing monomer with low acid sensitivity.
  11692..11796   +  promoter       AmpR promoter: bla
  11797..12657   +  CDS            AmpR: β-lactamase; bla; confers resistance to ampicillin, carbenicillin, and related antibiotics
  12828..13416   +  rep_origin     ori: high-copy-number ColE1/pMB1/pBR322/pUC origin of replication
