[The description below was written by a language model from this plasmid's Addgene catalogue record and pLannotate feature annotations shown in this document.]
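Description:
IDP429 is a Sindbis virus genomic plasmid built on the pSinEGdsp backbone, intended for expression in mammalian cells, and made for the proximity ligation assay (PLA) screen of the SYNseq barcode-based connectome mapping method. It is 13,521 nt long and is maintained in E. coli through a high-copy ColE1/pUC-type origin and an ampicillin resistance cassette (bla with its own promoter). Most of the viral portion is the Sindbis nonstructural polyprotein open reading frame (nsP1–nsP4), which encodes the RNA-dependent RNA polymerase complex that replicates the viral RNA and produces subgenomic plus-strand transcripts. No Sindbis structural protein genes are annotated. The subgenomic promoters and any promoter used to generate the genomic RNA are also not annotated, so the record does not state how the genome is launched or packaged.

Downstream of the replicase lie two payloads. The first is CLIP-Nrx1B-GFP-1xλN(c), a fusion built on the presynaptic adhesion protein neurexin 1β. A short N-terminal neurexin fragment is followed by the CLIP-tag, a self-labelling alkyltransferase variant that reacts covalently with benzylcytosine substrates. The remainder of neurexin 1β comes next, then EGFP and a single C-terminal copy of the bacteriophage λ N peptide. The λN fragment is widely used as an RNA-binding peptide, which would fit a role in tethering RNA to the neurexin fusion, although the record does not describe this or annotate a cognate RNA element. The catalogue lists the insert as mouse, while the annotation software matched it to the human neurexin entry. The second payload is a separate mCherry open reading frame, presumably a red marker of infected cells. The separate reading frames are consistent with expression from distinct subgenomic transcripts, but this is inferred.
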