Addgene plasmid #87016: IDP429
Purpose: genomic Sindbis virus plasmid for use in SYNseq PLA screen
Depositing lab: Anthony Zador. Depositing organization: Cold Spring Harbor Laboratory. Publication: Using high-throughput barcode sequencing to efficiently map connectomes. Peikon ID, Kebschull JM, Vagin VV, Ravens DI, Sun YC, Brouzes E, Correa IR Jr, Bressan D, Zador AM. Nucleic Acids Res. 2017 Jul 7;45(12):e115. doi: 10.1093/nar/gkx292. PubMed 28449067.
Backbone
  Vector backbone: pSinEGdsp
  Vector type: Mammalian Expression, Synthetic Biology ; SIndbis virus genomic plasmid
Growth in bacteria
  Bacterial resistance: Ampicillin, 100 μg/mL
  Growth temperature: 37°C
  Growth strain: DH5alpha
  Copy number: Unknown
Gene/Insert 1
  Gene/Insert name: CLIP-Nrx1B-GFP-1xλN(c)
  Species: M. musculus (mouse)
  Cloning method: Gibson Cloning
  Sequencing primers: 5′ unknown
Gene/Insert 2
  Gene/Insert name: mCherry
Terms and licenses: Academic/Nonprofit Terms; Industry Terms: Not Available to Industry
How to cite: IDP429 was a gift from Anthony Zador (Addgene plasmid # 87016 ; http://n2t.net/addgene:87016 ; RRID:Addgene_87016)
