>Addgene plasmid #87016 | IDP429 | addgene partial sequence | sequence record 173023 | Addgene Partial NGS Result
GGGCCAGGTGGCACTTTTCGGGGAAATGTGCGCGGAACCCCTATTTGTTTATTTTTCTAAATACATTCAA
ATATGTATCCGCTCATGAGACAATAACCCTGATAAATGCTTCAATAATATTGAAAAAGGAAGAGTATGAG
TATTCAACATTTCCGTGTCGCCCTTATTCCCTTTTTTGCGGCATTTTGCCTTCCTGTTTTTGCTCACCCA
GAAACGCTGGTGAAAGTAAAAGATGCTGAAGATCAGTTGGGTGCACGAGTGGGTTACATCGAACTGGATC
TCAACAGCGGTAAGATCCTTGAGAGTTTTCGCCCCGAAGAACGTTTTCCAATGATGAGCACTTTTAAAGT
TCTGCTATGTGGCGCGGTATTATCCCGTGTTGACGCCGGGCAAGAGCAACTCGGTCGCCGCATACACTAT
TCTCAGAATGACTTGGTTGAGTACTCACCAGTCACAGAAAAGCATCTTACGGATGGCATGACAGTAAGAG
AATTATGCAGTGCTGCCATAACCATGAGTGATAACACTGCGGCCAACTTACTTCTGACAACGATCGGAGG
ACCGAAGGAGCTAACCGCTTTTTTGCACAACATGGGGGATCATGTAACTCGCCTTGATCGTTGGGAACCG
GAGCTGAATGAAGCCATACCAAACGACGAGCGTGACACCACGATGCCTGTAGCAATGGCAACAACGTTGC
GCAAACTATTAACTGGCGAACTACTTACTCTAGCTTCCCGGCAACAATTAATAGACTGGATGGAGGCGGA
TAAAGTTGCAGGACCACTTCTGCGCTCGGCCCTTCCGGCTGGCTGGTTTATTGCTGATAAATCTGGAGCC
GGTGAGCGTGGGTCTCGCGGTATCATTGCAGCACTGGGGCCAGATGGTAAGCCCTCCCGTATCGTAGTTA
TCTACACGACGGGGAGTCAGGCAACTATGGATGAACGAAATAGACAGATCGCTGAGATAGGTGCCTCACT
GATTAAGCATTGGTAACTGTCAGACCAAGTTTACTCATATATACTTTAGATTGATTTAAAACTTCATTTT
TAATTTAAAAGGATCTAGGTGAAGATCCTTTTTGATAATCTCATGACCAAAATCCCTTAACGTGAGTTTT
CGTTCCACTGAGCGTCAGACCCCGTAGAAAAGATCAAAGGATCTTCTTGAGATCCTTTTTTTCTGCGCGT
AATCTGCTGCTTGCAAACAAAAAAACCACCGCTACCAGCGGTGGTTTGTTTGCCGGATCAAGAGCTACCA
ACTCTTTTTCCGAAGGTAACTGGCTTCAGCAGAGCGCAGATACCAAATACTGTCCTTCTAGTGTAGCCGT
AGTTAGGCCACCACTTCAAGAACTCTGTAGCACCGCCTACATACCTCGCTCTGCTAATCCTGTTACCAGT
GGCTGCTGCCAGTGGCGATAAGTCGTGTCTTACCGGGTTGGACTCAAGACGATAGTTACCGGATAAGGCG
CAGCGGTCGGGCTGAACGGGGGGTTCGTGCACACAGCCCAGCTTGGAGCGAACGACCTACACCGAACTGA
GATACCTACAGCGTGAGCTATGAGAAAGCGCCACGCTTCCCGAAGGGAGAAAGGCGGACAGGTATCCGGT
AAGCGGCAGGGTCGGAACAGGAGAGCGCACGAGGGAGCTTCCAGGGGGAAACGCCTGGTATCTTTATAGT
CCTGTCGGGTTTCGCCACCTCTGACTTGAGCGTCGATTTTTGTGATGCTCGTCAGGGGGGCGGAGCCTAT
GGAAAAACGCCAGCAACGCGAGCTCGTATGGACATATTGTCGTTAGAACGCGGCTACAATTAATACATAA
CCTTATGTATCATACACATACGATTTAGGTGACACTATAGATTGACGGCGTAGTACACACTATTGAATCA
AACAGCCGACCAATTGCACTACCATCACAATGGAGAAGCCAGTAGTAAACGTAGACGTAGACCCCCAGAG
TCCGTTTGTCGTGCAACTGCAAAAAAGCTTCCCGCAATTTGAGGTAGTAGCACAGCAGGTCACTCCAAAT
GACCATGCTAATGCCAGAGCATTTTCGCATCTGGCCAGTAAACTAATCGAGCTGGAGGTTCCTACCACAG
CGACGATCTTGGACATAGGCAGCGCACCGGCTCGTAGAATGTTTTCCGAGCACCAGTATCATTGTGTCTG
CCCCATGCGTAGTCCAGAAGACCCGGACCGCATGATGAAATATGCCAGTAAACTGGCGGAAAAAGCGTGC
AAGATTACAAACAAGAACTTGCATGAGAAGATTAAGGATCTCCGGACCGTACTTGATACGCCGGATGCTG
AAACACCATCGCTCTGCTTTCACAACGATGTTACCTGCAACATGCGTGCCGAATATTCCGTCATGCAGGA
CGTGTATATCAACGCTCCCGGAACTATCTATCATCAGGCTATGAAAGGCGTGCGGACCCTGTACTGGATT
GGCTTCGACACCACCCAGTTCATGTTCTCGGCTATGGCAGGTTCGTACCCTGCGTACAACACCAACTGGG
CCGACGAGAAAGTCCTTGAAGCGCGTAACATCGGACTTTGCAGCACAAAGCTGAGTGAAGGTAGGACAGG
AAAATTGTCGATAATGAGGAAGAAGGAGTTGAAGCCCGGGTCGCGGGTTTATTTCTCCGTAGGATCGACA
CTTTATCCAGAACACAGAGCCAGCTTGCAGAGCTGGCATCTTCCATCGGTGTTCCACTTGAATGGAAAGC
AGTCGTACACTTGCCGCTGTGATACAGTGGTGAGTTGCGAAGGCTACGTAGTGAAGAAAATCACCATCAG
TCCCGGGATCACGGGAGAAACCGTGGGATACGCGGTTACACACAATAGCGAGGGCTTCTTGCTATGCAAA
GTTACTGACACAGTAAAAGGAGAACGGGTATCGTTCCCTGTGTGCACGTACATCCCGGCCACCATATGCG
ATCAGATGACTGGTATAATGGCCACGGATATATCACCTGACGATGCACAAAAACTTCTGGTTGGGCTCAA
CCAGCGAATTGTCATTAACGGTAGGACTAACAGGAACACCAACACCATGCAAAATTACCTTCTGCCGATC
ATAGCACAAGGGTTCAGCAAATGGGCTAAGGAGCGCAAGGATGATCTTGATAACGAGAAAATGCTGGGTA
CTAGAGAACGCAAGCTTACGTATGGCTGCTTGTGGGCGTTTCGCACTAAGAAAGTACATTCGTTTTATCG
CCCACCTGGAACGCAGACCTGCGTAAAAGTCCCAGCCTCTTTTAGCGCTTTTCCCATGTCGTCCGTATGG
ACGACCTCTTTGCCCATGTCGCTGAGGCAGAAATTGAAACTGGCATTGCAACCAAAGAAGGAGGAAAAAC
TGCTGCAGGTCTCGGAGGAATTAGTCATGGAGGCCAAGGCTGCTTTTGAGGATGCTCAGGAGGAAGCCAG
AGCGGAGAAGCTCCGAGAAGCACTTCCACCATTAGTGGCAGACAAAGGCATCGAGGCAGCCGCAGAAGTT
GTCTGCGAAGTGGAGGGGCTCCAGGCGGACATCGGAGCAGCATTAGTTGAAACCCCGCGCGGTCACGTAA
GGATAATACCTCAAGCAAATGACCGTATGATCGGACAGTATATCGTTGTCTCGCCAAACTCTGTGCTGAA
GAATGCCAAACTCGCACCAGCGCACCCGCTAGCAGATCAGGTTAAGATCATAACACACTCCGGAAGATCA
GGAAGGTACGCGGTCGAACCATACGACGCTAAAGTACTGATGCCAGCAGGAGGTGCCGTACCATGGCCAG
AATTCCTAGCACTGAGTGAGAGCGCCACGTTAGTGTACAACGAAAGAGAGTTTGTGAACCGCAAACTATA
CCACATTGCCATGCATGGCCCCGCCAAGAATACAGAAGAGGAGCAGTACAAGGTTACAAAGGCAGAGCTT
GCAGAAACAGAGTACGTGTTTGACGTGGACAAGAAGCGTTGCGTTAAGAAGGAAGAAGCCTCAGGTCTGG
TCCTCTCGGGAGAACTGACCAACCCTCCCTATCATGAGCTAGCTCTGGAGGGACTGAAGACCCGACCTGC
GGTCCCGTACAAGGTCGAAACAATAGGAGTGATAGGCACACCGGGGTCGGGCAAGTCAGCTATTATCAAG
TCAACTGTCACGGCACGAGATCTTGTTACCAGCGGAAAGAAAGAAAATTGTCGCGAAATTGAGGCCGACG
TGCTAAGACTGAGGGGTATGCAGATTACGTCGAAGACAGTAGATTCGGTTATGCTCAACGGATGCCACAA
AGCCGTAGAAGTGCTGTACGTTGACGAAGCGTTCGCGTGCCACGCAGGAGCACTACTTGCCTTGATTGCT
ATCGTCAGGCCCCGCAAGAAGGTAGTACTATGCGGAGACCCCATGCAATGCGGATTCTTCAACATGATGC
AACTAAAGGTACATTTCAATCACCCTGAAAAAGACATATGCACCAAGACATTCTACAAGTATATCTCCCG
GCGTTGCACACAGCCAGTTACAGCTATTGTATCGACACTGCATTACGATGGAAAGATGAAAACCACGAAC
CCGTGCAAGAAGAACATTGAAATCGATATTACAGGGGCCACAAAGCCGAAGCCAGGGGATATCATCCTGA
CATGTTTCCGCGGGTGGGTTAAGCAATTGCAAATCGACTATCCCGGACATGAAGTAATGACAGCCGCGGC
CTCACAAGGGCTAACCAGAAAAGGAGTGTATGCCGTCCGGCAAAAAGTCAATGAAAACCCACTGTACGCG
ATCACATCAGAGCATGTGAACGTGTTGCTCACCCGCACTGAGGACAGGCTAGTGTGGAAAACCTTGCAGG
GCGACCCATGGATTAAGCAGCTCACTAACATACCTAAAGGAAACTTTCAGGCTACTATAGAGGACTGGGA
AGCTGAACACAAGGGAATAATTGCTGCAATAAACAGCCCCACTCCCCGTGCCAATCCGTTCAGCTGCAAG
ACCAACGTTTGCTGGGCGAAAGCATTGGAACCGATACTAGCCACGGCCGGTATCGTACTTACCGGTTGCC
AGTGGAGCGAACTGTTCCCACAGTTTGCGGATGACAAACCACATTCGGCCATTTACGCCTTAGACGTAAT
TTGCATTAAGTTTTTCGGCATGGACTTGACAAGCGGACTGTTTTCTAAACAGAGCATCCCACTAACGTAC
CATCCCGCCGATTCAGCGAGGCCGGTAGCTCATTGGGACAACAGCCCAGGAACCCGCAAGTATGGGTACG
ATCACGCCATTGCCGCCGAACTCTCCCGTAGATTTCCGGTGTTCCAGCTAGCTGGGAAGGGCACACAACT
TGATTTGCAGACGGGGAGAACCAGAGTTATCTCTGCACAGCATAACCTGGTCCCGGTGAACCGCAATCTT
CCTCACGCCTTAGTCCCCGAGTACAAGGAGAAGCAACCCGGCCCGGTCGAAAAATTCTTGAACCAGTTCA
AACACCACTCAGTACTTGTGGTATCAGAGGAAAAAATTGAAGCTCCCCGTAAGAGAATCGAATGGATCGC
CCCGATTGGCATAGCCGGTGCAGATAAGAACTACAACCTGGCTTTCGGGTTTCCGCCGCAGGCACGGTAC
GACCTGGTGTTCATCAACATTGGAACTAAATACAGAAACCACCACTTTCAGCAGTGCGAAGACCATGCGG
CGACCTTAAAAACCCTTTCGCGTTCGGCCCTGAATTGCCTTAACCCAGGAGGCACCCTCGTGGTGAAGTC
CTATGGCTACGCCGACCGCAACAGTGAGGACGTAGTCACCGCTCTTGCCAGAAAGTTTGTCAGGGTGTCT
GCAGCGAGACCAGATTGTGTCTCAAGCAATACAGAAATGTACCTGATTTTCCGACAACTAGACAACAGCC
GTACACGGCAATTCACCCCGCACCATCTGAATTGCGTGATTTCGTCCGTGTATGAGGGTACAAGAGATGG
AGTTGGAGCCGCGCCGTCATACCGCACCAAAAGGGAGAATATTGCTGACTGTCAAGAGGAAGCAGTTGTC
AACGCAGCCAATCCGCTGGGTAGACCAGGCGAAGGAGTCTGCCGTGCCATCTATAAACGTTGGCCGACCA
GTTTTACCGATTCAGCCACGGAGACAGGCACCGCAAGAATGACTGTGTGCCTAGGAAAGAAAGTGATCCA
CGCGGTCGGCCCTGATTTCCGGAAGCACCCAGAAGCAGAAGCCTTGAAATTGCTACAAAACGCCTACCAT
GCAGTGGCAGACTTAGTAAATGAACATAACATCAAGTCTGTCGCCATTCCACTGCTATCTACAGGCATTT
ACGCAGCCGGAAAAGACCGCCTTGAAGTATCACTTAACTGCTTGACAACCGCGCTAGACAGAACTGACGC
GGACGTAACCATCTATTGCCTGGATAAGAAGTGGAAGGAAAGAATCGACGCGGCACTCCAACTTAAGGAG
TCTGTAACAGAGCTGAAGGATGAAGATATGGAGATCGACGATGAGTTAGTATGGATTCATCCAGACAGTT
GCTTGAAGGGAAGAAAGGGATTCAGTACTACAAAAGGAAAATTGTATTCGTACTTCGAAGGCACCAAATT
CCATCAAGCAGCAAAAGACATGGCGGAGATAAAGGTCCTGTTCCCTAATGACCAGGAAAGTAATGAACAA
CTGTGTGCCTACATATTGGGTGAGACCATGGAAGCAATCCGCGAAAAGTGCCCGGTCGACCATAACCCGT
CGTCTAGCCCGCCCAAAACGTTGCCGTGCCTTTGCATGTATGCCATGACGCCAGAAAGGGTCCACAGACT
TAGAAGCAATAACGTCAAAGAAGTTACAGTATGCTCCTCCACCCCCCTTCCTAAGCACAAAATTAAGAAT
GTTCAGAAGGTTCAGTGCACGAAAGTAGTCCTGTTTAATCCGCACACTCCCGCATTCGTTCCCGCCCGTA
AGTACATAGAAGTGCCAGAACAGCCTACCGCTCCTCCTGCACAGGCCGAGGAGGCCCCCGAAGTTGTAGC
GACACCGTCACCATCTACAGCTGATAACACCTCGCTTGATGTCACAGACATCTCACTGGATATGGATGAC
AGTAGCGAAGGCTCACTTTTTTCGAGCTTTAGCGGATCGGACAACTCTATTACTAGTATGGACAGTTGGT
CGTCAGGACCTAGTTCACTAGAGATAGTAGACCGAAGGCAGGTGGTGGTGGCTGACGTTCATGCCGTCCA
AGAGCCTGCCCCTATTCCACCGCCAAGGCTAAAGAAGATGGCCCGCCTGGCAGCGGCAAGAAAAGAGCCC
ACTCCACCGGCAAGCAATAGCTCTGAGTCCCTCCACCTCTCTTTTGGTGGGGTATCCATGTCCCTCGGAT
CAATTTTCGACGGAGAGACGGCCCGCCAGGCAGCGGTACAACCCCTGGCAACAGGCCCCACGGATGTGCC
TATGTCTTTCGGATCGTTTTCCGACGGAGAGATTGATGAGCTGAGCCGCAGAGTAACTGAGTCCGAACCC
GTCCTGTTTGGATCATTTGAACCGGGCGAAGTGAACTCAATTATATCGTCCCGATCAGCCGTATCTTTTC
CTCTACGCAAGCAGAGACGTAGACGCAGGAGCAGGAGGACTGAATACTGACTAACCGGGGTAGGTGGGTA
CATATTTTCGACGGACACAGGCCCTGGGCACTTGCAAAAGAAGTCCGTTCTGCAGAACCAGCTTACAGAA
CCGACCTTGGAGCGCAATGTCCTGGAAAGAATTCATGCCCCGGTGCTCGACACGTCGAAAGAGGAACAAC
TCAAACTCAGGTACCAGATGATGCCCACCGAAGCCAACAAAAGTAGGTACCAGTCTCGTAAAGTAGAAAA
TCAGAAAGCCATAACCACTGAGCGACTACTGTCAGGACTACGACTGTATAACTCTGCCACAGATCAGCCA
GAATGCTATAAGATCACCTATCCGAAACCATTGTACTCCAGTAGCGTACCGGCGAACTACTCCGATCCAC
AGTTCGCTGTAGCTGTCTGTAACAACTATCTGCATGAGAACTATCCGACAGTAGCATCTTATCAGATTAC
TGACGAGTACGATGCTTACTTGGATATGGTAGACGGGACAGTCGCCTGCCTGGATACTGCAACCTTCTGC
CCCGCTAAGCTTAGAAGTTACCCGAAAAAACATGAGTATAGAGCCCCGAATATCCGCAGTGCGGTTCCAT
CAGCGATGCAGAACACGCTACAAAATGTGCTCATTGCCGCAACTAAAAGAAATTGCAACGTCACGCAGAT
GCGTGAACTGCCAACACTGGACTCAGCGACATTCAATGTCGAATGCTTTCGAAAATATGCATGTAATGAC
GAGTATTGGGAGGAGTTCGCTCGGAAGCCAATTAGGATTACCACTGAGTTTGTCACCGCATATGTAGCTA
GACTGAAAGGCCCTAAGGCCGCCGCACTATTTGCAAAGACGTATAATTTGGTCCCATTGCAAGAAGTGCC
TATGGATAGATTCGTCATGGACATGAAAAGAGACGTGAAAGTTACACCAGGCACGAAACACACAGAAGAA
AGACCGAAAGTACAAGTGATACAAGCCGCAGAACCCCTGGCGACTGCTTACTTATGCGGGATTCACCGGG
AATTAGTGCGTAGGCTTACGGCCGTCTTGCTTCCAAACATTCACACGCTTTTTGACATGTCGGCGGAGGA
TTTTGATGCAATCATAGCAGAACACTTCAAGCAAGGCGACCCGGTACTGGAGACGGATATCGCATCATTC
GACAAAAGCCAAGACGACGCTATGGCGTTAACCGGTCTGATGATCTTGGAGGACCTGGGTGTGGATCAAC
CACTACTCGACTTGATCGAGTGCGCCTTTGGAGAAATATCATCCACCCATCTACCTACGGGTACTCGTTT
TAAATTCGGGGCGATGATGAAATCCGGAATGTTCCTCACACTTTTTGTCAACACAGTTTTGAATGTCGTT
ATCGCCAGCAGAGTACTAGAAGAGCGGCTTAAAACGTCCAGATGTGCAGCGTTCATTGGCGACGACAACA
TCATACATGGAGTAGTATCTGACAAAGAAATGGCTGAGAGGTGCGCCACCTGGCTCAACATGGAGGTTAA
GATCATCGACGCAGTCATCGGTGAGAGACCACCTTACTTCTGCGGCGGATTTATCTTGCAAGATTCGGTT
ACTTCCACAGCGTGCCGCGTGGCGGATCCCCTGAAAAGGCTGTTTAAGTTGGGTAAACCGCTCCCAGCCG
ACGACGAGCAAGACGAAGACAGAAGACGCGCTCTGCTAGATGAAACAAAGGCGTGGTTTAGAGTAGGTAT
AACAGGCACTTTAGCAGTGGCCGTGACGACCCGGTATGAGGTAGACAATATTACACCTGTCCTACTGGCA
TTGAGAACTTTTGCCCAGAGCAAAAGAGCATTCCAAGCCATCAGAGGGGAAATAAAGCATCTCTACGGTG
GTCCTAAATAGTCAGCATAGTACATTTCATCTGACTAATACCACAACACCACCACCTCTAGAGCCACCAT
GTACCAGAGGATGCTCCGGTGCGGCGCCGATCTGGGATCGCCCGGGGGCGGCAGTGGCGGCGGCGCAGGG
GGGCGCCTGGCCCTGATCTGGATAGTCCCGCTCACCCTCGGCGGCCTCCTAGGAGTGGCCTGGGGGGAAT
TCGAACAAAAACTCATCTCAGAAGAGGATCTACAATTCATGGACAAAGACTGCGAAATGAAGCGCACCAC
CCTGGATAGCCCTCTGGGCAAGCTGGAACTGTCTGGGTGCGAACAGGGCCTGCACCGTATCATCTTCCTG
GGCAAAGGAACATCTGCCGCCGACGCCGTGGAAGTGCCTGCCCCAGCCGCCGTGCTGGGCGGACCAGAGC
CACTGATCCAGGCCACCGCCTGGCTCAACGCCTACTTTCACCAGCCTGAGGCCATCGAGGAGTTCCCTGT
GCCAGCCCTGCACCACCCAGTGTTCCAGCAGGAGAGCTTTACCCGCCAGGTGCTGTGGAAACTGCTGAAA
GTGGTGAAGTTCGGAGAGGTCATCAGCGAGAGCCACCTGGCCGCCCTGGTGGGCAATCCCGCCGCCACCG
CCGCCGTGAACACCGCCCTGGACGGAAATCCCGTGCCCATTCTGATCCCCTGCCACCGGGTGGTGCAGGG
CGACAGCGACGTGGGGCCCTACCTGGGCGGGCTCGCCGTGAAAGAGTGGCTGCTGGCCCACGAGGGCCAC
AGACTGGGCAAGCCTGGGCTGGGTGTCGACGGTACCGCATCCAGTTTGGGAGCGCACCACATCCACCATT
TCCATGGCAGCAGCAAGCATCATTCAGTGCCTATTGCAATCTACAGGTCACCAGCATCCTTGCGAGGCGG
ACACGCTGGGACGACGTATATCTTTAGCAAAGGTGGTGGACAAATTACATATAAGTGGCCTCCTAATGAC
CGACCCAGTACACGAGCAGACAGGCTGGCCATCGGGTTTAGCACTGTTCAGAAGGAAGCAGTGTTGGTGC
GTGTGGACAGTTCCTCAGGCCTGGGTGACTACCTTGAGCTGCACATACACCAAGGAAAAATTGGAGTTAA
ATTTAATGTTGGGACAGATGACATCGCCATTGAGGAGTCCAATGCAATCATTAATGATGGAAAATACCAT
GTAGTGCGTTTCACGAGGAGTGGTGGCAATGCCACGTTACAGGTGGACAGCTGGCCAGTCATCGAACGAT
ACCCTGCAGGGCGTCAGCTCACAATCTTCAATAGCCAAGCAACCATAATAATTGGCGGGAAAGAGCAGGG
CCAGCCCTTCCAGGGCCAGCTCTCTGGGCTTTACTACAATGGCTTGAAAGTTCTGAATATGGCGGCAGAG
AACGATGCCAACATCGCCATAGTGGGAAATGTGAGGCTGGTCGGTGAAGTGCCTTCCTCTATGACAACTG
AGTCGACAGCCACTGCCATGCAGTCCGAGATGTCCACCTCAATCATGGAGACCACCACAACCCTGGCTAC
CAGCACAGCTCGACGAGGAAAGCCCCCCACAAAGGAGCCTATCAGCCAGACCACGGATGATATCCTTGTG
GCCTCGGCAGAGTGTCCCAGCGACGATGAGGACATTGACCCCTGTGAGCCGAGCTCAGGTGGGTTAGCCA
ACCCCACCCGAGTGGGCGGCCGCGAACCATACCCAGGCTCGGCAGAGGTGATCCGGGAGTCTAGCAGTAC
CACTGGCATGGTGGTGGGGATTGTCGCAGCAGCAGCTCTGTGCATCCTCATCCTCCTCTATGCCATGTAC
AAGTACAGGAACCGGGATGAAGGGTCGTACCACGTGGATGAGAGTCGAAACTACATCAGTAACTCAGCAC
AGTCCAATGGGGCTGTGGTCAAGGAGATGCAACCCAGCAGTGCTAAAAGTGCCAACAAAAACAAGAAGAA
CAAGGATAAGGAGTATTATGTCAGATCTATGGTGAGCAAGGGCGAGGAGCTGTTCACCGGGGTGGTGCCC
ATCCTGGTCGAGCTGGACGGCGACGTAAACGGCCACAAGTTCAGCGTGTCCGGCGAGGGCGAGGGCGATG
CCACCTACGGCAAGCTGACCCTGAAGTTCATCTGCACCACCGGCAAGCTGCCCGTGCCCTGGCCCACCCT
CGTGACCACCCTGACCTACGGCGTGCAGTGCTTCAGCCGCTACCCCGACCACATGAAGCAGCACGACTTC
TTCAAGTCCGCCATGCCCGAAGGCTACGTCCAGGAGCGCACCATCTTCTTCAAGGACGACGGCAACTACA
AGACCCGCGCCGAGGTGAAGTTCGAGGGCGACACCCTGGTGAACCGCATCGAGCTGAAGGGCATCGACTT
CAAGGAGGACGGCAACATCCTGGGGCACAAGCTGGAGTACAACTACAACAGCCACAACGTCTATATCATG
GCCGACAAGCAGAAGAACGGCATCAAGGTGAACTTCAAGATCCGCCACAACATCGAGGACGGCAGCGTGC
AGCTCGCCGACCACTACCAGCAGAACACCCCCATCGGCGACGGCCCCGTGCTGCTGCCCGACAACCACTA
CCTGAGCACCCAGTCCGCCCTGAGCAAAGACCCCAACGAGAAGCGCGATCACATGGTCCTGCTGGAGTTC
GTGACCGCCGCCGGGATCACTCTCGGCATGGACGAGCTGTACAAGCCACCGCTCGACGGAGCCGGAGCTG
GCGCTGGAGCTGGAGCCGGAGCTGGCGGTCTAGCCACCATGGACGCACAAACACGACGACGTGAGCGTCG
CGCTGAGAAACAAGCTCAATGGAAAGCTGCAAACTAGGCATGCAGGCCTTAAAGCATCTCTACGGTGGTC
CTAAATAGTCAGCATAGTACATTTCATCTGACTAATACCACAACACCACCACCTCTAGTAGAGGCGCGCC
ACCATGGTGAGCAAGGGCGAGGAGGATAACATGGCCATCATCAAGGAGTTCATGCGCTTCAAGGTGCACA
TGGAGGGCTCCGTGAACGGCCACGAGTTCGAGATCGAGGGCGAGGGCGAGGGCCGCCCCTACGAGGGCAC
CCAGACCGCCAAGCTGAAGGTGACCAAGGGTGGCCCCCTGCCCTTCGCCTGGGACATCCTGTCCCCTCAG
TTCATGTACGGCTCCAAGGCCTACGTGAAGCACCCCGCCGACATCCCCGACTACTTGAAGCTGTCCTTCC
CCGAGGGCTTCAAGTGGGAGCGCGTGATGAACTTCGAGGACGGCGGCGTGGTGACCGTGACCCAGGACTC
CTCCCTGCAGGACGGCGAGTTCATCTACAAGGTGAAGCTGCGCGGCACCAACTTCCCCTCCGACGGCCCC
GTAATGCAGAAGAAGACCATGGGCTGGGAGGCCTCCTCCGAGCGGATGTACCCCGAGGACGGCGCCCTGA
AGGGCGAGATCAAGCAGAGGCTGAAGCTGAAGGACGGCGGCCACTACGACGCTGAGGTCAAGACCACCTA
CAAGGCCAAGAAGCCCGTGCAGCTGCCCGGCGCCTACAACGTCAACATCAAGTTGGACATCACCTCCCAC
AACGAGGACTACACCATCGTGGAACAGTACGAACGCGCCGAGGGCCGCCACTCCACCGGCGGCATGGACG
AGCTGTACAAGTCTTAGAGGGGCCCAATGATCCGACCAGCAAAACTCGATGTACTTCCGAGGAACTGATG
TGCATAATGCATCAGGCTGGTACATTAGATCCCCGCTTACCGCGGGCAATATAGCAACACTAAAAACTCG
ATGTACTTCCGAGGAAGCGCAGTGCATAATGCTGCGCAGTGTTGCCACATAACCACTATATTAACCATTT
ATCTAGCGGACGCCAAAAACTCAATGTATTT
